>Addgene plasmid #220073 | mCherry-C1-ORP5deltaTMD-FKBP | addgene full sequence | sequence record 434120 | Addgene NGS Result
AGTTATTAATAGTAATCAATTACGGGGTCATTAGTTCATAGCCCATATATGGAGTTCCGCGTTACATAAC
TTACGGTAAATGGCCCGCCTGGCTGACCGCCCAACGACCCCCGCCCATTGACGTCAATAATGACGTATGT
TCCCATAGTAACGCCAATAGGGACTTTCCATTGACGTCAATGGGTGGAGTATTTACGGTAAACTGCCCAC
TTGGCAGTACATCAAGTGTATCATATGCCAAGTACGCCCCCTATTGACGTCAATGACGGTAAATGGCCCG
CCTGGCATTATGCCCAGTACATGACCTTATGGGACTTTCCTACTTGGCAGTACATCTACGTATTAGTCAT
CGCTATTACCATGGTGATGCGGTTTTGGCAGTACATCAATGGGCGTGGATAGCGGTTTGACTCACGGGGA
TTTCCAAGTCTCCACCCCATTGACGTCAATGGGAGTTTGTTTTGGCACCAAAATCAACGGGACTTTCCAA
AATGTCGTAACAACTCCGCCCCATTGACGCAAATGGGCGGTAGGCGTGTACGGTGGGAGGTCTATATAAG
CAGAGCTGGTTTAGTGAACCGTCAGATCCGCTAGCGCTACCGGTCGCCACCATGGTGAGCAAGGGCGAGG
AGGATAACATGGCCATCATCAAGGAGTTCATGCGCTTCAAGGTGCACATGGAGGGCTCCGTGAACGGCCA
CGAGTTCGAGATCGAGGGCGAGGGCGAGGGCCGCCCCTACGAGGGCACCCAGACCGCCAAGCTGAAGGTG
ACCAAGGGTGGCCCCCTGCCCTTCGCCTGGGACATCCTGTCCCCTCAGTTCATGTACGGCTCCAAGGCCT
ACGTGAAGCACCCCGCCGACATCCCCGACTACTTGAAGCTGTCCTTCCCCGAGGGCTTCAAGTGGGAGCG
CGTGATGAACTTCGAGGACGGCGGCGTGGTGACCGTGACCCAGGACTCCTCCCTGCAGGACGGCGAGTTC
ATCTACAAGGTGAAGCTGCGCGGCACCAACTTCCCCTCCGACGGCCCCGTAATGCAGAAGAAGACCATGG
GCTGGGAGGCCTCCTCCGAGCGGATGTACCCCGAGGACGGCGCCCTGAAGGGCGAGATCAAGCAGAGGCT
GAAGCTGAAGGACGGCGGCCACTACGACGCTGAGGTCAAGACCACCTACAAGGCCAAGAAGCCCGTGCAG
CTGCCCGGCGCCTACAACGTCAACATCAAGTTGGACATCACCTCCCACAACGAGGACTACACCATCGTGG
AACAGTACGAACGCGCCGAGGGCCGCCACTCCACCGGCGGCATGGACGAGCTGTACAAGTCCGGACTCAG
ATCTCGAGCGAAGGAGGAGGCCTTCCTCCGGCGCCGCTTCTCCCTGTGTCCACCTTCCTCCACCCCTCAG
AAAGTCGACCCCCGGAAGCTCACCCGGAACTTGCTCCTCAGCGGAGACAATGAGCTCTACCCACTCAGCC
CAGGGAAGGACATGGAGCCCAACGGCCCGTCGCTGCCCAGGGATGAAGGGCCCCCGACCCCAAGCTCTGC
CACGAAGGTGCCACCGGCAGAGTACAGGCTGTGCAACGGGTCAGACAAGGAATGTGTGTCCCCCACCGCC
AGGGTCACCAAGAAGGAGACTCTCAAGGCGCAGAAGGAGAACTACCGGCAGGAGAAGAAGCGCGCCACAC
GGCAGCTGCTCAGCGCTCTGACAGACCCCAGCGTGGTCATCATGGCTGACAGCCTGAAGATCCGCGGCAC
CCTGAAGAGCTGGACCAAGCTGTGGTGCGTGCTGAAGCCGGGGGTGCTGCTCATCTACAAGACGCCCAAG
GTGGGCCAGTGGGTGGGCACGGTGCTGCTGCACTGCTGCGAGCTCATCGAGCGGCCCTCCAAGAAGGACG
GCTTCTGCTTCAAGCTCTTCCACCCGCTGGATCAGTCCGTCTGGGCCGTGAAGGGCCCCAAAGGTGAGAG
CGTGGGCTCCATCACACAGCCCCTGCCCAGCAGCTACCTGATCTTCAGGGCCGCCTCCGAGTCAGATGGT
CGCTGCTGGCTGGACGCCCTGGAGCTGGCCCTGCGCTGCTCTAGCCTACTGAGACTGGGCACCTGCAAGC
CGGGCCGAGACGGGGAGCCAGGGACCTCGCCAGACGCATCACCCTCATCGCTCTGTGGGCTGCCAGCCTC
AGCCACCGTCCACCCAGACCAAGACCTGTTCCCACTGAACGGGTCTTCCCTGGAGAACGATGCATTCTCA
GACAAGTCGGAGAGAGAGAACCCTGAGGAGTCAGATACCGAGACCCAGGACCATAGCCGGAAGACGGAGA
GTGGCAGCGACCAGTCAGAGACCCCTGGGGCCCCGGTGCGGAGAGGGACCACCTATGTGGAGCAGGTCCA
GGAGGAGCTGGGGGAGCTGGGCGAGGCGTCCCAGGTGGAGACAGTGTCAGAGGAGAACAAGAGTCTGATG
TGGACCCTGCTGAAGCAGCTACGGCCAGGCATGGACCTGTCCCGCGTGGTGCTACCCACGTTCGTACTGG
AGCCGCGCTCCTTCCTGAACAAGCTCTCCGACTACTACTACCACGCAGACCTGCTCTCCAGGGCTGCGGT
GGAGGAGGATGCCTACAGCCGCATGAAGCTGGTGCTGCGGTGGTACCTGTCTGGCTTCTACAAGAAGCCC
AAGGGAATCAAGAAGCCGTACAACCCCATCCTGGGGGAGACCTTCCGCTGCTGCTGGTTCCACCCGCAGA
CTGACAGCCGCACATTCTACATAGCAGAGCAGGTGTCCCACCACCCGCCCGTGTCTGCCTTCCACGTCAG
CAACCGGAAGGACGGCTTCTGCATCAGTGGCAGCATCACAGCCAAGTCCAGGTTTTATGGGAACTCGCTG
TCGGCGCTGCTGGACGGCAAAGCCACGCTCACCTTCCTGAACCGAGCCGAGGATTACACCCTTACCATGC
CCTACGCCCACTGCAAAGGAATCCTGTATGGCACGATGACCCTGGAGCTGGGTGGGAAGGTCACCATCGA
GTGTGCGAAGAACAACTTCCAGGCCCAGCTGGAATTCAAACTCAAGCCCTTCTTCGGGGGTAGCACCAGC
ATCAACCAGATCTCGGGAAAGATCACGTCGGGAGAGGAAGTCCTGGCGAGCCTCAGTGGCCACTGGGACA
GGGACGTGTTTATCAAGGAGGAAGGGAGCGGAAGCAGTGCGCTTTTCTGGACCCCGAGCGGGGAGGTCCG
CAGACAGAGGCTGAGGCAGCACACGGTGCCGCTGGAGGAGCAGACGGAGCTGGAGTCCGAGAGGCTCTGG
CAGCACGTCACCAGGGCCATCAGCAAGGGCGACCAGCACAGGGCCACACAGGAGAAGTTTGCACTGGAGG
AGGCACAGCGGCAGCGGGCCCGTGAGCGGCAGGAGAGCCTCATGCCCTGGAAGCCGCAGCTGTTCCACCT
GGACCCCATCACCCAGGAGTGGCACTACCGATACGAGGACCACAGCCCCTGGGACCCCCTGAAGGACATC
GCCCAGTTTGAGCAAGACGGGATCCTGCGGACCTTGCAGCAGGAGGCCGTGGCCCGCCAGACCACCTTCC
TGGGCAGCCCAGGGCCCAGGCACGAGAGGTCTGGCCCAGACCAGCGGCTTCGCAAGGCCAGCGACCAGCC
CTCCGGCCACAGCCAGGCCACGGAGAGCAGCGGATCCACGCCTGAGTCCTGCCCAGAGCTCTCAGACGAG
GAGCAGGATGGTGACTTTGTCCCTGGCGGTGAGAGCCCATGCCCTCGGTGCAGGAAGGAGGCGCGGCGGC
TGCAGGCCCTGCACGAGGCCATCCTCTCCATCCGAGAGGCCCAGCAGGAGCTGCACAGGCACCTCTCGGC
CATGCTGAGCTCCACGGCACGGGCAGCACAGGCACCGACCCCAGGCCTCCTGCAGATGGGAGTGCAGGTG
GAAACCATCTCCCCAGGAGACGGGCGCACCTTCCCCAAGCGCGGCCAGACCTGCGTGGTGCACTACACCG
GGATGCTTGAAGATGGAAAGAAATTTGATTCCTCCCGGGACAGAAACAAGCCCTTTAAGTTTATGCTAGG
CAAGCAGGAGGTGATCCGAGGCTGGGAAGAAGGGGTTGCCCAGATGAGTGTGGGTCAGAGAGCCAAACTG
ACTATATCTCCAGATTATGCCTATGGTGCCACTGGGCACCCAGGCATCATCCCACCACATGCCACTCTCG
TCTTCGATGTGGAGCTTCTAAAACTGGAACCCGGGATCCACCGGATCTAGATAACTGATCATAATCAGCC
ATACCACATTTGTAGAGGTTTTACTTGCTTTAAAAAACCTCCCACACCTCCCCCTGAACCTGAAACATAA
AATGAATGCAATTGTTGTTGTTAACTTGTTTATTGCAGCTTATAATGGTTACAAATAAAGCAATAGCATC
ACAAATTTCACAAATAAAGCATTTTTTTCACTGCATTCTAGTTGTGGTTTGTCCAAACTCATCAATGTAT
CTTAACGCGTAAATTGTAAGCGTTAATATTTTGTTAAAATTCGCGTTAAATTTTTGTTAAATCAGCTCAT
TTTTTAACCAATAGGCCGAAATCGGCAAAATCCCTTATAAATCAAAAGAATAGACCGAGATAGGGT
[37 nt withheld, positions 4617-4653]
AAAGAACGTGGACTCCAACGTCAAAGG
[49 nt withheld, positions 4681-4729]
T
[91 nt withheld, positions 4731-4821]
G
[124 nt withheld, positions 4823-4946]
CAGGTGGCACTTTTCGGGGAAATGTGCGCGGAACCCCTATTTGTTTATTTTTCTAAATACATTCAAATAT
GTATCCGCTCATGAGACAATAACCCTGATAAATGCTTCAATAATATTGAAAAAGGAAGAGTCCTGAGGCG
GAAAGAACCAGCTGTGGAATGTGTGTCAGTTAGGGTGTGGAAAGTCCCCAGGCTCCCCAGCAGGCAGAAG
TATGCAAAGCATGCATCTCAATTAGTCAGCAACCAGGTGTGGAAAGTCCCCAGGCTCCCCAGCAGGCAGA
AGTATGCAAAGCATGCATCTCAATTAGTCAGCAACCATAGTCCCGCCCCTAACTCCGCCCATCCCGCCCC
TAACTCCGCCCAGTTCCGCCCATTCTCCGCCCCATGGCTGACTAATTTTTTTTATTTATGCAGAGGCCGA
GGCCGCCTCGGCCTCTGAGCTATTCCAGAAGTAGTGAGGAGGCTTTTTTGGAGGCCTAGGCTTTTGCAAA
GATCGATCAAGAGACAGGATGAGGATCGTTTCGCATGATTGAACAAGATGGATTGCACGCAGGTTCTCCG
GCCGCTTGGGTGGAGAGGCTATTCGGCTATGACTGGGCACAACAGACAATCGGCTGCTCTGATGCCGCCG
TGTTCCGGCTGTCAGCGCAGGGGCGCCCGGTTCTTTTTGTCAAGACCGACCTGTCCGGTGCCCTGAATGA
ACTGCAAGACGAGGCAGCGCGGCTATCGTGGCTGGCCACGACGGGCGTTCCTTGCGCAGCTGTGCTCGAC
GTTGTCACTGAAGCGGGAAGGGACTGGCTGCTATTGGGCGAAGTGCCGGGGCAGGATCTCCTGTCATCTC
ACCTTGCTCCTGCCGAGAAAGTATCCATCATGGCTGATGCAATGCGGCGGCTGCATACGCTTGATCCGGC
TACCTGCCCATTCGACCACCAAGCGAAACATCGCATCGAGCGAGCACGTACTCGGATGGAAGCCGGTCTT
GTCGATCAGGATGATCTGGACGAAGAGCATCAGGGGCTCGCGCCAGCCGAACTGTTCGCCAGGCTCAAGG
CGAGCATGCCCGACGGCGAGGATCTCGTCGTGACCCATGGCGATGCCTGCTTGCCGAATATCATGGTGGA
AAATGGCCGCTTTTCTGGATTCATCGACTGTGGCCGGCTGGGTGTGGCGGACCGCTATCAGGACATAGCG
TTGGCTACCCGTGATATTGCTGAAGAGCTTGGCGGCGAATGGGCTGACCGCTTCCTCGTGCTTTACGGTA
TCGCCGCTCCCGATTCGCAGCGCATCGCCTTCTATCGCCTTCTTGACGAGTTCTTCTGAGCGGGACTCTG
GGGTTCGAAATGACCGACCAAGCGACGCCCAACCTGCCATCACGAGATTTCGATTCCACCGCCGCCTTCT
ATGAAAGGTTGGGCTTCGGAATCGTTTTCCGGGACGCCGGCTGGATGATCCTCCAGCGCGGGGATCTCAT
GCTGGAGTTCTTCGCCCACCCTAGGGGGAGGCTAACTGAAACACGGAAGGAGACAATACCGGAAGGAACC
CGCGCTATGACGGCAATAAAAAGACAGAATAAAACGCACGGTGTTGGGTCGTTTGTTCATAAACGCGGGG
TTCGGTCCCAGGGCTGGCACTCTGTCGATACCCCACCGAGACCCCATTGGGGCCAATACGCCCGCGTTTC
TTCCTTTTCCCCACCCCACCCCCCAAGTTCGGGTGAAGGCCCAGGGCTCGCAGCCAACGTCGGGGCGGCA
GGCCCTGCCATAGCCTCAGGTTACTCATATATACTTTAGATTGATTTAAAACTTCATTTTTAATTTAAAA
GGATCTAGGTGAAGATCCTTTTTGATAATCTCATGACCAAAATCCCTTAACGTGAGTTTTCGTTCCACTG
AGCGTCAGACCCCGTAGAAAAGATCAAAGGATCTTCTTGAGATCCTTTTTTTCTGCGCGTAATCTGCTGC
TTGCAAACAAAAAAACCACCGCTACCAGCGGTGGTTTGTTTGCCGGATCAAGAGCTACCAACTCTTTTTC
CGAAGGTAACTGGCTTCAGCAGAGCGCAGATACCAAATACTGTTCTTCTAGTGTAGCCGTAGTTAGGCCA
CCACTTCAAGAACTCTGTAGCACCGCCTACATACCTCGCTCTGCTAATCCTGTTACCAGTGGCTGCTGCC
AGTGGCGATAAGTCGTGTCTTACCGGGTTGGACTCAAGACGATAGTTACCGGATAAGGCGCAGCGGTCGG
GCTGAACGGGGGGTTCGTGCACACAGCCCAGCTTGGAGCGAACGACCTACACCGAACTGAGATACCTACA
GCGTGAGCTATGAGAAAGCGCCACGCTTCCCGAAGGGAGAAAGGCGGACAGGTATCCGGTAAGCGGCAGG
GTCGGAACAGGAGAGCGCACGAGGGAGCTTCCAGGGGGAAACGCCTGGTATCTTTATAGTCCTGTCGGGT
TTCGCCACCTCTGACTTGAGCGTCGATTTTTGTGATGCTCGTCAGGGGGGCGGAGCCTATGGAAAAACGC
CAGCAACGCGGCCTTTTTACGGTTCCTGGCCTTTTGCTGGCCTTTTGCTCACATGTTCTTTCCTGCGTTA
TCCCCTGATTCTGTGGATAACCGTATTACCGCCATGCATT
Features (pLannotate 1.2.2; 16 found; start..end, strand, type, name):
     60..363     +  enhancer       CMV enhancer: human cytomegalovirus immediate early enhancer
    364..567     +  promoter       CMV promoter: human cytomegalovirus (CMV) immediate early promoter
    612..1319    +  CDS            mCherry: mCherry is a basic (constitutively fluorescent) red fluorescent protein published in 2004, derived from Discosoma sp.. It is reported to be a very rapidly-maturing monomer with low acid sensitivity.
   1320..1339    +  misc_feature   MCS (fragment): multiple cloning site
   1341..3905    +  CDS            OSBPL5: OSBL5_HUMAN - Also known as KIAA1534, OBPH1 From Homo sapiens (Human).
   3906..4229    +  CDS            FKBP1A: FKB1A_HUMAN - Also known as FKBP1, FKBP12. Experimental evidence at protein level: Swiss-Prot protein existence level 1. Keeps in an inactive conformation TGFBR1, the TGF-beta type I serine/threonine kinase receptor, preventing TGF-beta receptor activation in absence of ligand. Recruits SMAD7 to ACVR1B which prevents the association of SMAD2 and SMAD3 with the activin receptor complex, thereby blocking the activin signal. May modulate the RYR1 calcium channel activity. PPIases accelerate the folding of proteins. It catalyzes the cis-trans isomerization of proline imidic peptide bonds in oligop
   4256..4340    +  CDS            large T antigen (fragment): large T antigen from SV40 (simian virus 40)
   4363..4484    +  polyA_signal   SV40 poly(A) signal: SV40 polyadenylation signal
   4518..4946    -  rep_origin     f1 ori (sequence partly withheld): f1 bacteriophage origin of replication; arrow indicates direction of (+) strand synthesis
   4973..5077    +  promoter       AmpR promoter: bla
   5079..5436    +  promoter       SV40 promoter: SV40 enhancer and early promoter
   5471..6265    +  CDS            NeoR/KanR: aminoglycoside phosphotransferase from Tn5; aph(3')-II (or nptII); confers resistance to neomycin, kanamycin, and G418 (Geneticin®)
   6286..6438    +  CDS            ble (fragment): BLE_KLEPN - Experimental evidence at protein level: Swiss-Prot protein existence level 1. Binding protein with a strong affinity to the bleomycin family of antibiotics. Binds to CL990; an antimitotic-antibiotic compound. From Klebsiella pneumoniae.
   6497..6544    +  polyA_signal   HSV TK poly(A) signal: herpes simplex virus thymidine kinase polyadenylation signal (Cole and Stacy, 1985)
   6635..6651    -  polyA_signal   bGH poly(A) signal (fragment): bovine growth hormone polyadenylation signal
   6873..7461    +  rep_origin     ori: high-copy-number ColE1/pMB1/pBR322/pUC origin of replication
