[The description below was written by a language model from this plasmid's Addgene catalogue record and pLannotate feature annotations shown in this document.]
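Description:
mCherry-C1-ORP5deltaTMD-FKBP is a mammalian expression plasmid of about 7.6 kb built on the pmCherry-C1 backbone. It is maintained at high copy in E. coli through a ColE1/pUC-type origin and selected with kanamycin. The single NeoR/KanR (Tn5 aminoglycoside phosphotransferase) gene sits downstream of tandem bacterial (bla-type) and SV40 early promoters and is terminated by the HSV TK polyadenylation signal, so the same marker confers kanamycin resistance in bacteria and can confer G418 resistance in transfected mammalian cells. An f1 origin is also present. The short large T antigen, ble and bGH poly(A) fragments in the annotation appear to be backbone remnants rather than functional parts.

The payload is a single fusion open reading frame driven by the human CMV immediate-early enhancer and promoter and terminated by the SV40 poly(A) signal. It begins with the red fluorescent protein mCherry, continues through a short remnant of the multiple cloning site into human OSBPL5 (ORP5) lacking its transmembrane domain, and ends directly in FKBP1A (FKBP12). The insert was assembled by Gibson cloning. Removing the transmembrane domain should release ORP5 from its normal membrane anchor. FKBP is a standard module for chemically induced dimerization, in which rapamycin bridges it to an FRB-tagged partner. The record does not spell out this use or name a partner construct. However, the design and the associated study on orthogonal targeting of lipid-handling proteins and plasma membrane PI4P turnover suggest inducible recruitment of ORP5 to a chosen membrane or organelle, with mCherry allowing its localization to be followed by live-cell imaging.
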