Addgene plasmid #220073: mCherry-C1-ORP5deltaTMD-FKBP
Purpose: expresses ORP5 with the transmembrane domain deleted. The mCherry fluorophore and FKBP are attached to ORP5.
Depositing lab: Gerry Hammond. Depositing organization: University of Pittsburgh (University, School of Medicine, and Cancer Institute). Publication: Orthogonal Targeting of SAC1 to Mitochondria Implicates ORP2 as a Major Player in PM PI4P Turnover. Doyle CP, Rectenwald A, Timple L, Hammond GRV. Contact (Thousand Oaks). 2024 Feb 7;7:25152564241229272. doi: 10.1177/25152564241229272. eCollection 2024 Jan-Dec. PubMed 38327560.
Backbone
  Vector backbone: pmCherry-C1
  Vector type: Mammalian Expression
Growth in bacteria
  Bacterial resistance: Kanamycin, 50 μg/mL
  Growth temperature: 37°C
  Growth strain: DH5alpha
  Copy number: High Copy
Gene/Insert
  Gene/Insert name: OSBPL5deltaTMD (alt name: ORP5deltaTMD)
  Species: H. sapiens (human)
  Mutation: deltaTMD
  Entrez Gene: OSBPL5 (a.k.a. OBPH1, ORP5)
  Cloning method: Gibson Cloning
Terms and licenses: Academic/Nonprofit Terms; Industry Terms: Not Available to Industry
How to cite: mCherry-C1-ORP5deltaTMD-FKBP was a gift from Gerry Hammond (Addgene plasmid # 220073 ; http://n2t.net/addgene:220073 ; RRID:Addgene_220073)
